Addgene plasmid #215231: shRNA_circNUDC_2
Purpose: Supression of shcircNUDC(5,RI,6)_2 expression
Depositing lab: Sefi Rosenbluh. Depositing organization: Monash University. Publication: Systematic loss-of-function screens identify pathway-specific functional circular RNAs. Liu L, Neve M, Perlaza-Jimenez L, Xi X, Purcell J, Hawdon A, Conn SJ, Zenker J, Tamayo P, Goodall GJ, Rosenbluh J. Nat Cell Biol. 2024 Aug;26(8):1359-1372. doi: 10.1038/s41556-024-01467-y. Epub 2024 Aug 2. PubMed 39095657.
Backbone
  Vector backbone: pLKO.1
  Vector type: Lentiviral
  Selectable markers: Puromycin
Growth in bacteria
  Bacterial resistance: Ampicillin, 100 μg/mL
  Growth temperature: 37°C
  Growth strain: NEB Stable
  Copy number: High Copy
Gene/Insert
  Gene/Insert name: circNUDC shRNA 2
  gRNA/shRNA sequence: TCTGGAGAAGGATACTGAGGA
  Species: H. sapiens (human)
  Entrez Gene: NUDC (a.k.a. HNUDC, MNUDC, NPD011)
  Cloning method: Restriction Enzyme; 5′ cloning site unknown (unknown if destroyed)
Terms and licenses: Academic/Nonprofit Terms; Industry Terms: Not Available to Industry
How to cite: shRNA_circNUDC_2 was a gift from Sefi Rosenbluh (Addgene plasmid # 215231 ; http://n2t.net/addgene:215231 ; RRID:Addgene_215231)
