[The description below was written by a language model from this plasmid's Addgene catalogue record and pLannotate feature annotations shown in this document.]
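Description:
shRNA_circNUDC_2 is a lentiviral shRNA vector built on the pLKO.1 backbone and designed to knock down a circular RNA derived from the human NUDC gene, designated circNUDC(5,RI,6) in the record. That name suggests a circle containing exons 5 and 6 with a retained intron, although the record does not spell this out. It is the second hairpin in a set against this target. In bacteria the roughly 7.1 kb plasmid replicates from a high-copy ColE1/pUC-type origin and is selected through the β-lactamase (AmpR) gene. An f1 origin and remnants of a lac/lacZα cloning region, along with T3 and T7 promoters, are carried over from the parental backbone.

The viral portion has a third-generation, self-inactivating layout. An RSV promoter fused to a truncated HIV-1 5' LTR drives production of the genomic RNA in packaging cells. This is followed by the Ψ packaging signal with a gag fragment, the Rev response element for nuclear export, and a cPPT/CTS element that aids nuclear import of the viral genome. The unit ends in a ΔU3 3' LTR, which inactivates LTR promoter activity after integration, and an SV40 polyadenylation signal and SV40 origin lie downstream.

Within this unit, the human U6 RNA polymerase III promoter transcribes the short hairpin. The hairpin itself is not annotated in the feature table but would sit between U6 and the cPPT. A separate hPGK promoter expresses puromycin N-acetyltransferase, so transduced mammalian cells can be selected with puromycin. The construct comes from a study that used systematic loss-of-function screens to identify functional circular RNAs, and it is suited to stable depletion of circNUDC in human cells.
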