Features (pLannotate 1.2.2; 25 found; start..end, strand, type, name):
    101..122     +  protein_bind   CAP binding site: CAP binding activates transcription in the presence of cAMP. E. coli catabolite activator protein
    137..167     +  promoter       lac promoter: promoter for the E. coli lac operon
    175..191     +  protein_bind   lac operator: The lac repressor binds to the lac operator to inhibit transcription in E. coli. This inhibition can be relieved by adding lactose or isopropyl-β-D-thiogalactopyranoside (IPTG). lac repressor encoded by lacI
    236..254     +  promoter       T3 promoter: promoter for bacteriophage T3 RNA polymerase
    282..508     +  promoter       RSV promoter: Rous sarcoma virus enhancer/promoter
    509..689     +  LTR            5' LTR (truncated): truncated 5' long terminal repeat (LTR) from HIV-1
    736..861     +  misc_feature   HIV-1 Ψ: packaging signal of human immunodeficiency virus type 1
    845..1208    +  CDS            HIV-1 gag (fragment): gag protein from human immunodeficiency virus 1; gag
   1354..1587    +  misc_feature   RRE: The Rev response element (RRE) of HIV-1 allows for Rev-dependent mRNA export from the nucleus to the cytoplasm.
   1964..2064    +  CDS            Rev (fragment): human immunodeficiency virus 1 (HIV-1) Rev protein; rev; enhances nuclear export of unspliced and incompletely spliced viral mRNAs
   2114..2354    +  promoter       U6 promoter: RNA polymerase III promoter for human U6 snRNA
   2459..2576    +  misc_feature   cPPT/CTS: central polypurine tract and central termination sequence of HIV-1
   2625..3135    +  promoter       hPGK promoter: human phosphoglycerate kinase 1 promoter
   3157..3756    +  CDS            PuroR: puromycin N-acetyltransferase; pac from Streptomyces alboniger; confers resistance to puromycin
   3799..3882    +  CDS            nef (fragment): NEF_HV1Z2 - Experimental evidence at protein level: Swiss-Prot protein existence level 1. Extracellular Nef protein targets CD4(+) T-lymphocytes for apoptosis by interacting with CXCR4 surface receptors. From Human immunodeficiency virus type 1 group M subtype D (isolate Z2/CDC-Z34) (HIV-1).
   3884..4117    +  LTR            3' LTR (ΔU3): self-inactivating 3' long terminal repeat (LTR) from HIV-1
   4189..4310    +  polyA_signal   SV40 poly(A) signal: SV40 polyadenylation signal
   4350..4485    +  rep_origin     SV40 ori: SV40 origin of replication
   4506..4524    -  promoter       T7 promoter: promoter for bacteriophage T7 RNA polymerase
   4532..4687    +  CDS            lacZα (fragment): LacZα fragment of β-galactosidase; lacZ fragment
   4692..5120    +  rep_origin     f1 ori (sequence partly withheld): f1 bacteriophage origin of replication; arrow indicates direction of (+) strand synthesis
   5173..5277    +  promoter       AmpR promoter: bla
   5278..6138    +  CDS            AmpR: β-lactamase; bla; confers resistance to ampicillin, carbenicillin, and related antibiotics
   6309..6897    +  rep_origin     ori: high-copy-number ColE1/pMB1/pBR322/pUC origin of replication
   7080..88      +  CDS            lacI (fragment) (across the origin): lac repressor; lacI; The lac repressor binds to the lac operator to inhibit transcription in E. coli. This inhibition can be relieved by adding lactose or isopropyl-β-D-thiogalactopyranoside (IPTG).
>Addgene plasmid #215231 | shRNA_circNUDC_2 | addgene full sequence | sequence record 432526 | Addgene NGS Result
CAATACGCAAACCGCCTCTCCCCGCGCGTTGGCCGATTCATTAATGCAGCTGGCACGACAGGTTTCCCGA
CTGGAAAGCGGGCAGTGAGCGCAACGCAATTAATGTGAGTTAGCTCACTCATTAGGCACCCCAGGCTTTA
CACTTTATGCTTCCGGCTCGTATGTTGTGTGGAATTGTGAGCGGATAACAATTTCACACAGGAAACAGCT
ATGACCATGATTACGCCAAGCGCGCAATTAACCCTCACTAAAGGGAACAAAAGCTGGAGCTGCAAGCTTA
ATGTAGTCTTATGCAATACTCTTGTAGTCTTGCAACATGGTAACGATGAGTTAGCAACATGCCTTACAAG
GAGAGAAAAAGCACCGTGCATGCCGATTGGTGGAAGTAAGGTGGTACGATCGTGCCTTATTAGGAAGGCA
ACAGACGGGTCTGACATGGATTGGACGAACCACTGAATTGCCGCATTGCAGAGATATTGTATTTAAGTGC
CTAGCTCGATACATAAACGGGTCTCTCTGGTTAGACCAGATCTGAGCCTGGGAGCTCTCTGGCTAACTAG
GGAACCCACTGCTTAAGCCTCAATAAAGCTTGCCTTGAGTGCTTCAAGTAGTGTGTGCCCGTCTGTTGTG
TGACTCTGGTAACTAGAGATCCCTCAGACCCTTTTAGTCAGTGTGGAAAATCTCTAGCAGTGGCGCCCGA
ACAGGGACTTGAAAGCGAAAGGGAAACCAGAGGAGCTCTCTCGACGCAGGACTCGGCTTGCTGAAGCGCG
CACGGCAAGAGGCGAGGGGCGGCGACTGGTGAGTACGCCAAAAATTTTGACTAGCGGAGGCTAGAAGGAG
AGAGATGGGTGCGAGAGCGTCAGTATTAAGCGGGGGAGAATTAGATCGCGATGGGAAAAAATTCGGTTAA
GGCCAGGGGGAAAGAAAAAATATAAATTAAAACATATAGTATGGGCAAGCAGGGAGCTAGAACGATTCGC
AGTTAATCCTGGCCTGTTAGAAACATCAGAAGGCTGTAGACAAATACTGGGACAGCTACAACCATCCCTT
CAGACAGGATCAGAAGAACTTAGATCATTATATAATACAGTAGCAACCCTCTATTGTGTGCATCAAAGGA
TAGAGATAAAAGACACCAAGGAAGCTTTAGACAAGATAGAGGAAGAGCAAAACAAAAGTAAGACCACCGC
ACAGCAAGCGGCCGCTGATCTTCAGACCTGGAGGAGGAGATATGAGGGACAATTGGAGAAGTGAATTATA
TAAATATAAAGTAGTAAAAATTGAACCATTAGGAGTAGCACCCACCAAGGCAAAGAGAAGAGTGGTGCAG
AGAGAAAAAAGAGCAGTGGGAATAGGAGCTTTGTTCCTTGGGTTCTTGGGAGCAGCAGGAAGCACTATGG
GCGCAGCGTCAATGACGCTGACGGTACAGGCCAGACAATTATTGTCTGGTATAGTGCAGCAGCAGAACAA
TTTGCTGAGGGCTATTGAGGCGCAACAGCATCTGTTGCAACTCACAGTCTGGGGCATCAAGCAGCTCCAG
GCAAGAATCCTGGCTGTGGAAAGATACCTAAAGGATCAACAGCTCCTGGGGATTTGGGGTTGCTCTGGAA
AACTCATTTGCACCACTGCTGTGCCTTGGAATGCTAGTTGGAGTAATAAATCTCTGGAACAGATTTGGAA
TCACACGACCTGGATGGAGTGGGACAGAGAAATTAACAATTACACAAGCTTAATACACTCCTTAATTGAA
GAATCGCAAAACCAGCAAGAAAAGAATGAACAAGAATTATTGGAATTAGATAAATGGGCAAGTTTGTGGA
ATTGGTTTAACATAACAAATTGGCTGTGGTATATAAAATTATTCATAATGATAGTAGGAGGCTTGGTAGG
TTTAAGAATAGTTTTTGCTGTACTTTCTATAGTGAATAGAGTTAGGCAGGGATATTCACCATTATCGTTT
CAGACCCACCTCCCAACCCCGAGGGGACCCGACAGGCCCGAAGGAATAGAAGAAGAAGGTGGAGAGAGAG
ACAGAGACAGATCCATTCGATTAGTGAACGGATCTCGACGGTATCGATCACGAGACTAGCCTCGAGCGGC
CGCCCCCTTCACCGAGGGCCTATTTCCCATGATTCCTTCATATTTGCATATACGATACAAGGCTGTTAGA
GAGATAATTGGAATTAATTTGACTGTAAACACAAAGATATTAGTACAAAATACGTGACGTAGAAAGTAAT
AATTTCTTGGGTAGTTTGCAGTTTTAAAATTATGTTTTAAAATGGACTATCATATGCTTACCGTAACTTG
AAAGTATTTCGATTTCTTGGCTTTATATATCTTGTGGAAAGGACGAAACACCGGTCTGGAGAAGGATACT
GAGGACTCGAGTCCTCAGTATCCTTCTCCAGATTTTTGAATTCTCGACCTCGAGACAAATGGCAGTATTC
ATCCACAATTTTAAAAGAAAAGGGGGGATTGGGGGGTACAGTGCAGGGGAAAGAATAGTAGACATAATAG
CAACAGACATACAAACTAAAGAATTACAAAAACAAATTACAAAAATTCAAAATTTTCGGGTTTATTACAG
GGACAGCAGAGATCCACTTTGGCCGCGGCTCGAGGGGGTTGGGGTTGCGCCTTTTCCAAGGCAGCCCTGG
GTTTGCGCAGGGACGCGGCTGCTCTGGGCGTGGTTCCGGGAAACGCAGCGGCGCCGACCCTGGGTCTCGC
ACATTCTTCACGTCCGTTCGCAGCGTCACCCGGATCTTCGCCGCTACCCTTGTGGGCCCCCCGGCGACGC
TTCCTGCTCCGCCCCTAAGTCGGGAAGGTTCCTTGCGGTTCGCGGCGTGCCGGACGTGACAAACGGAAGC
CGCACGTCTCACTAGTACCCTCGCAGACGGACAGCGCCAGGGAGCAATGGCAGCGCGCCGACCGCGATGG
GCTGTGGCCAATAGCGGCTGCTCAGCAGGGCGCGCCGAGAGCAGCGGCCGGGAAGGGGCGGTGCGGGAGG
CGGGGTGTGGGGCGGTAGTGTGGGCCCTGTTCCTGCCCGCGCGGTGTTCCGCATTCTGCAAGCCTCCGGA
GCGCACGTCGGCAGTCGGCTCCCTCGTTGACCGAATCACCGACCTCTCTCCCCAGGGGGATCCACCGGAG
CTTACCATGACCGAGTACAAGCCCACGGTGCGCCTCGCCACCCGCGACGACGTCCCCAGGGCCGTACGCA
CCCTCGCCGCCGCGTTCGCCGACTACCCCGCCACGCGCCACACCGTCGATCCGGACCGCCACATCGAGCG
GGTCACCGAGCTGCAAGAACTCTTCCTCACGCGCGTCGGGCTCGACATCGGCAAGGTGTGGGTCGCGGAC
GACGGCGCCGCGGTGGCGGTCTGGACCACGCCGGAGAGCGTCGAAGCGGGGGCGGTGTTCGCCGAGATCG
GCCCGCGCATGGCCGAGTTGAGCGGTTCCCGGCTGGCCGCGCAGCAACAGATGGAAGGCCTCCTGGCGCC
GCACCGGCCCAAGGAGCCCGCGTGGTTCCTGGCCACCGTCGGCGTCTCGCCCGACCACCAGGGCAAGGGT
CTGGGCAGCGCCGTCGTGCTCCCCGGAGTGGAGGCGGCCGAGCGCGCCGGGGTGCCCGCCTTCCTGGAGA
CCTCCGCGCCCCGCAACCTCCCCTTCTACGAGCGGCTCGGCTTCACCGTCACCGCCGACGTCGAGGTGCC
CGAAGGACCGCGCACCTGGTGCATGACCCGCAAGCCCGGTGCCTGACGCCCGCCCCACGACCCGCAGCGC
CCGACCGAAAGGAGCGCACGACCCCATGCATCGGTACCTTTAAGACCAATGACTTACAAGGCAGCTGTAG
ATCTTAGCCACTTTTTAAAAGAAAAGGGGGGACTGGAAGGGCTAATTCACTCCCAACGAAGACAAGATCT
GCTTTTTGCTTGTACTGGGTCTCTCTGGTTAGACCAGATCTGAGCCTGGGAGCTCTCTGGCTAACTAGGG
AACCCACTGCTTAAGCCTCAATAAAGCTTGCCTTGAGTGCTTCAAGTAGTGTGTGCCCGTCTGTTGTGTG
ACTCTGGTAACTAGAGATCCCTCAGACCCTTTTAGTCAGTGTGGAAAATCTCTAGCAGTAGTAGTTCATG
TCATCTTATTATTCAGTATTTATAACTTGCAAAGAAATGAATATCAGAGAGTGAGAGGAACTTGTTTATT
GCAGCTTATAATGGTTACAAATAAAGCAATAGCATCACAAATTTCACAAATAAAGCATTTTTTTCACTGC
ATTCTAGTTGTGGTTTGTCCAAACTCATCAATGTATCTTATCATGTCTGGCTCTAGCTATCCCGCCCCTA
ACTCCGCCCATCCCGCCCCTAACTCCGCCCAGTTCCGCCCATTCTCCGCCCCATGGCTGACTAATTTTTT
TTATTTATGCAGAGGCCGAGGCCGCCTCGGCCTCTGAGCTATTCCAGAAGTAGTGAGGAGGCTTTTTTGG
AGGCCTAGGGACGTACCCAATTCGCCCTATAGTGAGTCGTATTACGCGCGCTCACTGGCCGTCGTTTTAC
AACGTCGTGACTGGGAAAACCCTGGCGTTACCCAACTTAATCGCCTTGCAGCACATCCCCCTTTCGCCAG
CTGGCGTAATAGCGAAGAGGCCCGCACCGATCGCCCTTCCCAACAGTTGCGCAGCCTGAATGGCGAATGG
G
[124 nt withheld, positions 4692-4815]
C
[91 nt withheld, positions 4817-4907]
A
[49 nt withheld, positions 4909-4957]
CCTTTGACGTTGGAGTCCACGTTCTTT
[37 nt withheld, positions 4985-5021]
ACCCTATCTCGGTCTATTCTTTTGATTTATAAGGGATTTTGCCGATTTCGGCCTATTGGTTAAAAAATGA
GCTGATTTAACAAAAATTTAACGCGAATTTTAACAAAATATTAACGCTTACAATTTAGGTGGCACTTTTC
GGGGAAATGTGCGCGGAACCCCTATTTGTTTATTTTTCTAAATACATTCAAATATGTATCCGCTCATGAG
ACAATAACCCTGATAAATGCTTCAATAATATTGAAAAAGGAAGAGTATGAGTATTCAACATTTCCGTGTC
GCCCTTATTCCCTTTTTTGCGGCATTTTGCCTTCCTGTTTTTGCTCACCCAGAAACGCTGGTGAAAGTAA
AAGATGCTGAAGATCAGTTGGGTGCACGAGTGGGTTACATCGAACTGGATCTCAACAGCGGTAAGATCCT
TGAGAGTTTTCGCCCCGAAGAACGTTTTCCAATGATGAGCACTTTTAAAGTTCTGCTATGTGGCGCGGTA
TTATCCCGTATTGACGCCGGGCAAGAGCAACTCGGTCGCCGCATACACTATTCTCAGAATGACTTGGTTG
AGTACTCACCAGTCACAGAAAAGCATCTTACGGATGGCATGACAGTAAGAGAATTATGCAGTGCTGCCAT
AACCATGAGTGATAACACTGCGGCCAACTTACTTCTGACAACGATCGGAGGACCGAAGGAGCTAACCGCT
TTTTTGCACAACATGGGGGATCATGTAACTCGCCTTGATCGTTGGGAACCGGAGCTGAATGAAGCCATAC
CAAACGACGAGCGTGACACCACGATGCCTGTAGCAATGGCAACAACGTTGCGCAAACTATTAACTGGCGA
ACTACTTACTCTAGCTTCCCGGCAACAATTAATAGACTGGATGGAGGCGGATAAAGTTGCAGGACCACTT
CTGCGCTCGGCCCTTCCGGCTGGCTGGTTTATTGCTGATAAATCTGGAGCCGGTGAGCGTGGGTCTCGCG
GTATCATTGCAGCACTGGGGCCAGATGGTAAGCCCTCCCGTATCGTAGTTATCTACACGACGGGGAGTCA
GGCAACTATGGATGAACGAAATAGACAGATCGCTGAGATAGGTGCCTCACTGATTAAGCATTGGTAACTG
TCAGACCAAGTTTACTCATATATACTTTAGATTGATTTAAAACTTCATTTTTAATTTAAAAGGATCTAGG
TGAAGATCCTTTTTGATAATCTCATGACCAAAATCCCTTAACGTGAGTTTTCGTTCCACTGAGCGTCAGA
CCCCGTAGAAAAGATCAAAGGATCTTCTTGAGATCCTTTTTTTCTGCGCGTAATCTGCTGCTTGCAAACA
AAAAAACCACCGCTACCAGCGGTGGTTTGTTTGCCGGATCAAGAGCTACCAACTCTTTTTCCGAAGGTAA
CTGGCTTCAGCAGAGCGCAGATACCAAATACTGTTCTTCTAGTGTAGCCGTAGTTAGGCCACCACTTCAA
GAACTCTGTAGCACCGCCTACATACCTCGCTCTGCTAATCCTGTTACCAGTGGCTGCTGCCAGTGGCGAT
AAGTCGTGTCTTACCGGGTTGGACTCAAGACGATAGTTACCGGATAAGGCGCAGCGGTCGGGCTGAACGG
GGGGTTCGTGCACACAGCCCAGCTTGGAGCGAACGACCTACACCGAACTGAGATACCTACAGCGTGAGCT
ATGAGAAAGCGCCACGCTTCCCGAAGGGAGAAAGGCGGACAGGTATCCGGTAAGCGGCAGGGTCGGAACA
GGAGAGCGCACGAGGGAGCTTCCAGGGGGAAACGCCTGGTATCTTTATAGTCCTGTCGGGTTTCGCCACC
TCTGACTTGAGCGTCGATTTTTGTGATGCTCGTCAGGGGGGCGGAGCCTATGGAAAAACGCCAGCAACGC
GGCCTTTTTACGGTTCCTGGCCTTTTGCTGGCCTTTTGCTCACATGTTCTTTCCTGCGTTATCCCCTGAT
TCTGTGGATAACCGTATTACCGCCTTTGAGTGAGCTGATACCGCTCGCCGCAGCCGAACGACCGAGCGCA
GCGAGTCAGTGAGCGAGGAAGCGGAAGAGCGCC
